>Addgene plasmid #128534 | pMJA159 | addgene full sequence | sequence record 251620 | Addgene NGS Result
GATCTAACATCCAAAGACGAAAGGTTGAATGAAACCTTTTTGCCATCCGACATCCACAGGTCCATTCTCA
CACATAAGTGCCAAACGCAACAGGAGGGGATACACTAGCAGCAGACCGTTGCAAACGCAGGACCTCCACT
CCTCTTCTCCTCAACACCCACTTTTGCCATCGAAAAACCAGCCCAGTTATTGGGCTTGATTGGAGCTCGC
TCATTCCAATTCCTTCTATTAGGCTACTAACACCATGACTTTATTAGCCTGTCTATCCTGGCCCCCCTGG
CGAGGTTCATGTTTGTTTATTTCCGAATGCAACAAGCTCCGCATTACACCCGAACATCACTCCAGATGAG
GGCTTTCTGAGTGTGGGGTCAAATAGTTTCATGTTCCCCAAATGGCCCAAAACTGACAGTTTAAACGCTG
TCTTGGAACCTAATATGACAAAAGCGTGATCTCATCCAAGATGAACTAAGTTTGGTTCGTTGAAATGCTA
ACGGCCAGTTGGTCAAAAAGAAACTTCCAAAAGTCGGCATACCGTTTGTCTTGTTTGGTATTGATTGACG
AATGCTCAAAAATAATCTCATTAATGCTTAGCGCAGTCTCTCTATCGCTTCTGAACCCCGGTGCACCTGT
GCCGAAACGCAAATGGGGAAACACCCGCTTTTTGGATGATTATGCATTGTCTCCACATTGTATGCTTCCA
AGATTCTGGTGGGAATACTGCTGATAGCCTAACGTTCATGATCAAAATTTAACTGTTCTAACCCCTACTT
GACAGCAATATATAAACAGAAGGAAGCTGCCCTGTCTTAAACCTTTTTTTTTATCATCATTATTAGCTTA
CTTTCATAATTGCGACTGGTTCCAATTGACAAGCTTTTGATTTTAACGACTTTTAACGACAACTTGAGAA
GATCAAAAAACAACTAATTATTCGAAGGATCCAAACGATGAGATTTCCTTCAATTTTTACTGCAGTTTTA
TTCGCAGCATCCTCCGCATTAGCTGCTCCAGTCAACACTACAACAGAAGATGAAACGGCACAAATTCCGG
CTGAAGCTGTCATCGGTTACTCAGATTTAGAAGGGGATTTCGATGTTGCTGTTTTGCCATTTTCCAACAG
CACAAATAACGGGTTATTGTTTATAAATACTACTATTGCCAGCATTGCTGCTAAAGAAGAAGGGGTATCT
CTCGAGAAAAGAGAGGCTGAAGCTCAGGAGGAGGCTCGCGAGCAGATGCAGAGACAGCAGATGCTCAGCC
ACTGCCGGATGTATATGAGACAGCAGATGGAGGAGAGCACGTACCAGACCATGCCCAGGCGGGGAATGGA
GCCGCATATGAGCGAGTGCTGCGAGCAGCTGGAGGGGATGGACGAGAGCTGCAGATGCGAAGGCTTAAGG
ATGATGATGAGGATGATGCAACAGAAGGAGATGCAACCCCGAGGGGAGCAGATGCGAAGGATGATGAGGC
TGGCCGAGAATATCCCTTCCCGCTGCAACCTCAGTCCCATGAGATGCCCCATGGGTGGCTCCATTGCCGG
GTTCTGAGAATTCCCTAGGGCGGCCGCGAATTAATTCGCCTTAGACATGACTGTTCCTCAGTTCAAGTTG
GGCACTTACGAGAAGACCGGTCTTGCTAGATTCTAATCAAGAGGATGTCAGAATGCCATTTGCCTGAGAG
ATGCAGGCTTCATTTTTGATACTTTTTTATTTGTAACCTATATAGTATAGGATTTTTTTTGTCATTTTGT
TTCTTCTCGTACGAGCTTGCTCCTGATCAGCCTATCTCGCAGCTGATGAATATCTTGTGGTAGGGGTTTG
GGAAAATCATTCGAGTTTGATGTTTTTCTTGGTATTTCCCACTCCTCTTCAGAGTACAGAAGATTAAGTG
AGACGTTCGTTTGTGCAAGCTTATCGATAAGCTTTAATGCGGTAGTTTATCACAGTTAAATTGCTAACGC
AGTCAGGCACCGTGTATGAAATCTAACAATGCGCTCATCGTCATCCTCGGCACCGTCACCCTGGATGCTG
TAGGCATAGGCTTGGTTATGCCGGTACTGCCGGGCCTCTTGCGGGATATCGTCCATTCCGACAGCATCGC
CAGTCACTATGGCGTGCTGCTAGCGCTATATGCGTTGATGCAATTTCTATGCGCACCCGTTCTCGGAGCA
CTGTCCGACCGCTTTGGCCGCCGCCCAGTCCTGCTCGCTTCGCTACTTGGAGCCACTATCGACTACGCGA
TCATGGCGACCACACCCGTCCTGTGGATCTATCGAATCTAAATGTAAGTTAAAATCTCTAAATAATTAAA
TAAGTCCCAGTTTCTCCATACGAACCTTAACAGCATTGCGGTGAGCATCTAGACCTTCAACAGCAGCCAG
ATCCATCACTGCTTGGCCAATATGTTTCAGTCCCTCAGGAGTTACGTCTTGTGAAGTGATGAACTTCTGG
AAGGTTGCAGTGTTAACTCCGCTGTATTGACGGGCATATCCGTACGTTGGCAAAGTGTGGTTGGTACCGG
AGGAGTAATCTCCACAACTCTCTGGAGAGTAGGCACCAACAAACACAGATCCAGCGTGTTGTACTTGATC
AACATAAGAAGAAGCATTCTCGATTTGCAGGATCAAGTGTTCAGGAGCGTACTGATTGGACATTTCCAAA
GCCTGCTCGTAGGTTGCAACCGATAGGGTTGTAGAGTGTGCAATACACTTGCGTACAATTTCAACCCTTG
GCAACTGCACAGCTTGGTTGTGAACAGCATCTTCAATTCTGGCAAGCTCCTTGTCTGTCATATCGACAGC
CAACAGAATCACCTGGGAATCAATACCATGTTCAGCTTGAGACAGAAGGTCTGAGGCAACGAAATCTGGA
TCAGCGTATTTATCAGCAATAACTAGAACTTCAGAAGGCCCAGCAGGCATGTCAATACTACACAGGGCTG
ATGTGTCATTTTGAACCATCATCTTGGCAGCAGTAACGAACTGGTTTCCTGGACCAAATATTTTGTCACA
CTTAGGAACAGTTTCTGTTCCGTAAGCCATAGCAGCTACTGCCTGGGCGCCTCCTGCTAGCACGATACAC
TTAGCACCAACCTTGTGGGCAACGTAGATGACTTCTGGGGTAAGGGTACCATCCTTCTTAGGTGGAGATG
CAAAAACAATTTCTTTGCAACCAGCAACTTTGGCAGGAACACCCAGCATCAGGGAAGTGGAAGGCAGAAT
TGCGGTTCCACCAGGAATATAGAGGCCAACTTTCTCAATAGGTCTTGCAAAACGAGAGCAGACTACACCA
GGGCAAGTCTCAACTTGCAACGTCTCCGTTAGTTGAGCTTCATGGAATTTCCTGACGTTATCTATAGAGA
GATCAATGGCTCTCTTAACGTTATCTGGCAATTGCATAAGTTCCTCTGGGAAAGGAGCTTCTAACACAGG
TGTCTTCAAAGCGACTCCATCAAACTTGGCAGTTAGTTCTAAAAGGGCTTTGTCACCATTTTGACGAACA
TTGTCGACAATTGGTTTGACTAATTCCATAATCTGTTCCGTTTTCTGGATAGGACGACGAAGGGCATCTT
CAATTTCTTGTGAGGAGGCCTTAGAAACGTCAATTTTGCACAATTCAATACGACCTTCAGAAGGGACTTC
TTTAGGTTTGGATTCTTCTTTAGGTTGTTCCTTGGTGTATCCTGGCTTGGCATCTCCTTTCCTTCTAGTG
ACCTTTAGGGACTTCATATCCAGGTTTCTCTCCACCTCGTCCAACGTCACACCGTACTTGGCACATCTAA
CTAATGCAAAATAAAATAAGTCAGCACATTCCCAGGCTATATCTTCCTTGGATTTAGCTTCTGCAAGTTC
ATCAGCTTCCTCCCTAATTTTAGCGTTCAACAAAACTTCGTCGTCAAATAACCGTTTGGTATAAGAACCT
TCTGGAGCATTGCTCTTACGATCCCACAAGGTGGCTTCCATGGCTCTAAGACCCTTTGATTGGCCAAAAC
AGGAAGTGCGTTCCAAGTGACAGAAACCAACACCTGTTTGTTCAACCACAAATTTCAAGCAGTCTCCATC
ACAATCCAATTCGATACCCAGCAACTTTTGAGTTGCTCCAGATGTAGCACCTTTATACCACAAACCGTGA
CGACGAGATTGGTAGACTCCAGTTTGTGTCCTTATAGCCTCCGGAATAGACTTTTTGGACGAGTACACCA
GGCCCAACGAGTAATTAGAAGAGTCAGCCACCAAAGTAGTGAATAGACCATCGGGGCGGTCAGTAGTCAA
AGACGCCAACAAAATTTCACTGACAGGGAACTTTTTGACATCTTCAGAAAGTTCGTATTCAGTAGTCAAT
TGCCGAGCATCAATAATGGGGATTATACCAGAAGCAACAGTGGAAGTCACATCTACCAACTTTGCGGTCT
CAGAAAAAGCATAAACAGTTCTACTACCGCCATTAGTGAAACTTTTCAAATCGCCCAGTGGAGAAGAAAA
AGGCACAGCGATACTAGCATTAGCGGGCAAGGATGCAACTTTATCAACCAGGGTCCTATAGATAACCCTA
GCGCCTGGGATCATCCTTTGGACAACTCTTTCTGCCAAATCTAGGTCCAAAATCACTTCATTGATACCAT
TATTGTACAACTTGAGCAAGTTGTCGATCAGCTCCTCAAATTGGTCCTCTGTAACGGATGACTCAACTTG
CACATTAACTTGAAGCTCAGTCGATTGAGTGAACTTGATCAGGTTGTGCAGCTGGTCAGCAGCATAGGGA
AACACGGCTTTTCCTACCAAACTCAAGGAATTATCAAACTCTGCAACACTTGCGTATGCAGGTAGCAAGG
GAAATGTCATACTTGAAGTCGGACAGTGAGTGTAGTCTTGAGAAATTCTGAAGCCGTATTTTTATTATCA
GTGAGTCAGTCATCAGGAGATCCTCTACGCCGGACGCATCGTGGCCGGCATCACCGGCGCCACAGGTGCG
GTTGCTGGCGCCTATATCGCCGACATCACCGATGGGGAAGATCGGGCTCGCCACTTCGGGCTCATGAGCG
CTTGTTTCGGCGTGGGTATGGTGGCAGGCCCCGTGGCCGGGGGACTGTTGGGCGCCATCTCCTTGCATGC
ACCATTCCTTGCGGCGGCGGTGCTCAACGGCCTCAACCTACTACTGGGCTGCTTCCTAATGCAGGAGTCG
CATAAGGGAGAGCGTCGAGTATCTATGATTGGAAGTATGGGAATGGTGATACCCGCATTCTTCAGTGTCT
TGAGGTCTCCTATCAGATTATGCCCAACTAAAGCAACCGGAGGAGGAGATTTCATGGTAAATTTCTCTGA
CTTTTGGTCATCAGTAGACTCGAACTGTGAGACTATCTCGGTTATGACAGCAGAAATGTCCTTCTTGGAG
ACAGTAAATGAAGTCCCACCAATAAAGAAATCCTTGTTATCAGGAACAAACTTCTTGTTTCGAACTTTTT
CGGTGCCTTGAACTATAAAATGTAGAGTGGATATGTCGGGTAGGAATGGAGCGGGCAAATGCTTACCTTC
TGGACCTTCAAGAGGTATGTAGGGTTTGTAGATACTGATGCCAACTTCAGTGACAACGTTGCTATTTCGT
TCAAACCATTCCGAATCCAGAGAAATCAAAGTTGTTTGTCTACTATTGATCCAAGCCAGTGCGGTCTTGA
AACTGACAATAGTGTGCTCGTGTTTTGAGGTCATCTTTGTATGAATAAATCTAGTCTTTGATCTAAATAA
TCTTGACGAGCCAGACGATAATACCAATCTAAACTCTTTAAACGTTAAAGGACAAGTATGTCTGCCTGTA
TTAAACCCCAAATCAGCTCGTAGTCTGATCCTCATCAACTTGAGGGGCACTATCTTGTTTTAGAGAAATT
TGCGGAGATGCGATATCGAGAAAAAGGTACGCTGATTTTAAACGTGAAATTTATCTCAAGATCTGCTGCC
TCGCGCGTTTCGGTGATGACGGTGAAAACCTCTGACACATGCAGCTCCCGGAGACGGTCACAGCTTGTCT
GTAAGCGGATGCCGGGAGCAGACAAGCCCGTCAGGGCGCGTCAGCGGGTGTTGGCGGGTGTCGGGGCGCA
GCCATGACCCAGTCACGTAGCGATAGCGGAGTGTATACTGGCTTAACTATGCGGCATCAGAGCAGATTGT
ACTGAGAGTGCACCATATGCGGTGTGAAATACCGCACAGATGCGTAAGGAGAAAATACCGCATCAGGCGC
TCTTCCGCTTCCTCGCTCACTGACTCGCTGCGCTCGGTCGTTCGGCTGCGGCGAGCGGTATCAGCTCACT
CAAAGGCGGTAATACGGTTATCCACAGAATCAGGGGATAACGCAGGAAAGAACATGTGAGCAAAAGGCCA
GCAAAAGGCCAGGAACCGTAAAAAGGCCGCGTTGCTGGCGTTTTTCCATAGGCTCCGCCCCCCTGACGAG
CATCACAAAAATCGACGCTCAAGTCAGAGGTGGCGAAACCCGACAGGACTATAAAGATACCAGGCGTTTC
CCCCTGGAAGCTCCCTCGTGCGCTCTCCTGTTCCGACCCTGCCGCTTACCGGATACCTGTCCGCCTTTCT
CCCTTCGGGAAGCGTGGCGCTTTCTCATAGCTCACGCTGTAGGTATCTCAGTTCGGTGTAGGTCGTTCGC
TCCAAGCTGGGCTGTGTGCACGAACCCCCCGTTCAGCCCGACCGCTGCGCCTTATCCGGTAACTATCGTC
TTGAGTCCAACCCGGTAAGACACGACTTATCGCCACTGGCAGCAGCCACTGGTAACAGGATTAGCAGAGC
GAGGTATGTAGGCGGTGCTACAGAGTTCTTGAAGTGGTGGCCTAACTACGGCTACACTAGAAGGACAGTA
TTTGGTATCTGCGCTCTGCTGAAGCCAGTTACCTTCGGAAAAAGAGTTGGTAGCTCTTGATCCGGCAAAC
AAACCACCGCTGGTAGCGGTGGTTTTTTTGTTTGCAAGCAGCAGATTACGCGCAGAAAAAAAGGATCTCA
AGAAGATCCTTTGATCTTTTCTACGGGGTCTGACGCTCAGTGGAACGAAAACTCACGTTAAGGGATTTTG
GTCATGAGATTATCAAAAAGGATCTTCACCTAGATCCTTTTAAATTAAAAATGAAGTTTTAAATCAATCT
AAAGTATATATGAGTAAACTTGGTCTGACAGTTACCAATGCTTAATCAGTGAGGCACCTATCTCAGCGAT
CTGTCTATTTCGTTCATCCATAGTTGCCTGACTCCCCGTCGTGTAGATAACTACGATACGGGAGGGCTTA
CCATCTGGCCCCAGTGCTGCAATGATACCGCGAGACCCACGCTCACCGGCTCCAGATTTATCAGCAATAA
ACCAGCCAGCCGGAAGGGCCGAGCGCAGAAGTGGTCCTGCAACTTTATCCGCCTCCATCCAGTCTATTAA
TTGTTGCCGGGAAGCTAGAGTAAGTAGTTCGCCAGTTAATAGTTTGCGCAACGTTGTTGCCATTGCTGCA
GGCATCGTGGTGTCACGCTCGTCGTTTGGTATGGCTTCATTCAGCTCCGGTTCCCAACGATCAAGGCGAG
TTACATGATCCCCCATGTTGTGCAAAAAAGCGGTTAGCTCCTTCGGTCCTCCGATCGTTGTCAGAAGTAA
GTTGGCCGCAGTGTTATCACTCATGGTTATGGCAGCACTGCATAATTCTCTTACTGTCATGCCATCCGTA
AGATGCTTTTCTGTGACTGGTGAGTACTCAACCAAGTCATTCTGAGAATAGTGTATGCGGCGACCGAGTT
GCTCTTGCCCGGCGTCAACACGGGATAATACCGCGCCACATAGCAGAACTTTAAAAGTGCTCATCATTGG
AAAACGTTCTTCGGGGCGAAAACTCTCAAGGATCTTACCGCTGTTGAGATCCAGTTCGATGTAACCCACT
CGTGCACCCAACTGATCTTCAGCATCTTTTACTTTCACCAGCGTTTCTGGGTGAGCAAAAACAGGAAGGC
AAAATGCCGCAAAAAAGGGAATAAGGGCGACACGGAAATGTTGAATACTCATACTCTTCCTTTTTCAATA
TTATTGAAGCATTTATCAGGGTTATTGTCTCATGAGCGGATACATATTTGAATGTATTTAGAAAAATAAA
CAAATAGGGGTTCCGCGCACATTTCCCCGAAAAGTGCCACCTGACGTCTAAGAAACCATTATTATCATGA
CATTAACCTATAAAAATAGGCGTATCACGAGGCCCTTTCGTCTTCAAGAATTAATTCTCATGTTTGACAG
CTTATCATCGATAAGCTGACTCATGTTGGTATTGTGAAATAGACGCAGATCGGGAACACTGAAAAATAAC
AGTTATTATTCGA
Features (pLannotate 1.2.2; 15 found; start..end, strand, type, name):
      1..936     +  promoter       AOX1 promoter: Pichia pastoris AOX1; inducible promoter, regulated by methanol
    948..1214    +  CDS            α-factor secretion signal: N-terminal secretion signal from S. cerevisiae alpha-factor; MFα1; Cleavage by the Kex2 protease occurs after the dibasic KR sequence. The EA dipeptides are then removed by dipeptidyl aminopeptidase A.
   1203..1544    +  CDS            BE2S1 (fragment): 2SS1_BEREX - Experimental evidence at protein level: Swiss-Prot protein existence level 1. This is a 2S seed storage protein. From Bertholletia excelsa (Brazil nut).
   1578..1643    +  CDS            AOX1 (fragment): ALOX1_KOMPC - Experimental evidence at protein level: Swiss-Prot protein existence level 1. Major isoform of alcohol oxidase, which catalyzes the oxidation of methanol to formaldehyde and hydrogen peroxide, the first step in the methanol utilization pathway of methylotrophic yeasts. From Komagataella phaffii (strain ATCC 76273 / CBS 7435 / CECT 11047 / NRRL Y-11430 / Wegner 21-1) (Yeast) (Pichia pastoris).
   1647..1893    +  terminator     AOX1 terminator: Pichia pastoris AOX1; transcription terminator for AOX1
   1976..2269    +  CDS            TcR (fragment): tetracycline efflux protein; tet; confers resistance to tetracycline
   2306..4840    -  CDS            PpHIS4: multifunctional enzyme, required for histidine biosynthesis; Pichia pastoris HIS4; auxotrophic marker for Pichia pastoris
   4919..5198    +  CDS            TcR (fragment): tetracycline efflux protein; tet; confers resistance to tetracycline
   5195..5943    +  misc_feature   AOX1 3' fragment: region downstream of Pichia pastoris AOX1 gene
   5945..5985    +  CDS            rop (fragment): Rop protein, which maintains plasmids at low copy number; rop
   6087..6227    +  misc_feature   bom: basis of mobility region from pBR322
   6413..7001    -  rep_origin     ori: high-copy-number ColE1/pMB1/pBR322/pUC origin of replication
   7172..8032    -  CDS            AmpR: β-lactamase; bla; confers resistance to ampicillin, carbenicillin, and related antibiotics
   8033..8137    -  promoter       AmpR promoter: bla
   8254..8277    +  promoter       tet promoter (fragment): E. coli promoter for tetracycline efflux protein gene
