[The description below was written by a language model from this plasmid's Addgene catalogue record and pLannotate feature annotations shown in this document.]
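Description:
pMJA159 is a yeast expression plasmid built on the Invitrogen pPIC9 backbone for secreted production of a mutant form of Ber e 1, the 2S seed storage protein (albumin) of Brazil nut (Bertholletia excelsa), in Pichia pastoris. The sequenced record is about 8.3 kb. In E. coli the plasmid is maintained through a ColE1/pMB1-type origin and selected with ampicillin via the bla gene and its promoter. Remnants of its pBR322 ancestry are also annotated, including the bom site, a rop fragment, and non-functional fragments of the tetracycline resistance gene and its promoter. In Pichia, selection relies on the P. pastoris HIS4 gene, which complements histidine auxotrophy in his4 host strains.

The expression cassette begins with the methanol-inducible AOX1 promoter, followed by the S. cerevisiae α-factor prepro secretion signal, which directs the fusion into the secretory pathway and is removed by Kex2 cleavage after the dibasic site and trimming of the Glu-Ala repeats. The roughly 333 bp Ber e 1 coding region was inserted between the XhoI and EcoRI sites, placing it in frame directly after the signal sequence, and is followed by the AOX1 transcription terminator. The depositor notes that the insert carries a C62A substitution, replacing one cysteine residue. A separate AOX1 3′ fragment downstream of HIS4, together with the promoter region, provides homology for integration of the cassette at the chromosomal AOX1 locus, as is typical for pPIC9-derived vectors; no yeast replication origin is annotated. The record supports its use for methanol-induced secretion of this Ber e 1 variant into culture medium, but does not state the specific downstream studies intended.
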