Addgene plasmid #128534: pMJA159
Purpose: Expresses mutant Ber e 1 in Pichia
Depositing lab: Marcos Alcocer. Depositing organization: University of Nottingham.
Backbone
  Vector backbone: pPIC9
  Backbone manufacturer: Invitrogen
  Backbone size w/o insert (bp): 8016
  Vector type: Yeast Expression
  Selectable markers: HIS4
Growth in bacteria
  Bacterial resistance: Ampicillin, 100 μg/mL
  Growth temperature: 37°C
  Growth strain: DH5alpha
  Copy number: Unknown
Gene/Insert
  Gene/Insert name: mutant Ber e 1 (alt name: M80400)
  Species: Bertholletia excelsa
  Insert size (bp): 333
  Promoter: AOX1
  Cloning method: Restriction Enzyme; 5′ cloning site XhoI (not destroyed); 3′ cloning site EcoRI (not destroyed)
  Sequencing primers: 5′ CGACTGGTTCCAATTGACAAGCTTT; 3′ TGCATCTCTCAGGCAAATGGCA
Terms and licenses: Academic/Nonprofit Terms; Industry Terms: Not Available to Industry
Depositor comments: secreted Ber e 1 from Brazil nut mutant C62A
How to cite: pMJA159 was a gift from Marcos Alcocer (Addgene plasmid # 128534 ; http://n2t.net/addgene:128534 ; RRID:Addgene_128534)
